>Addgene plasmid #109281 | pKM490-Clip | addgene full sequence | sequence record 210529 | Addgene NGS Result
CGATCGTACGCTAGTTAACTACGTCGACATCGATAAGCTTGGCTTGTCGACGACGGCGGTCTCCGTCGTC
AGGATCATCGATGGACAAAGACTGCGAAATGAAGCGCACCACCCTGGATAGCCCTCTGGGCAAGCTGGAA
CTGTCTGGGTGCGAACAGGGCCTGCACCGTATCATCTTCCTGGGCAAAGGAACATCTGCCGCCGACGCCG
TGGAAGTGCCTGCCCCAGCCGCCGTGCTGGGCGGACCAGAGCCACTGATCCAGGCCACCGCCTGGCTCAA
CGCCTACTTTCACCAGCCTGAGGCCATCGAGGAGTTCCCTGTGCCAGCCCTGCACCACCCAGTGTTCCAG
CAGGAGAGCTTTACCCGCCAGGTGCTGTGGAAACTGCTGAAAGTGGTGAAGTTCGGAGAGGTCATCAGCG
AGAGCCACCTGGCCGCCCTGGTGGGCAATCCCGCCGCCACCGCCGCCGTGAACACCGCCCTGGACGGAAA
TCCCGTGCCCATTCTGATCCCCTGCCACCGGGTGGTGCAGGGCGACAGCGACGTGGGGCCCTACCTGGGC
GGGCTCGCCGTGAAAGAGTGGCTGCTGGCCCACGAGGGCCACAGACTGGGCAAGCCTGGGCTGGGTTAGT
GACTCGAGTCTAGAGCATGCACTAGTGCGGCCGCTAGCGGTACCAGATCTGGGCCCTTAAGTCGCGTTGC
GCTCGGTCGTTCGGCTGCGGCGAGCGGTATCAGCTCACTCAAAGGCGGTAATACGGTTATCCACAGAATC
AGGGGATAACGCAGGAAAGAACATGTGAGCAAAAGGCCAGCAAAAGGCCAGGAACCGTAAAAAGGCCGCG
TTGCTGGCGTTTTTCCATAGGCTCCGCCCCCCTGACGAGCATCACAAAAATCGACGCTCAAGTCAGAGGT
GGCGAAACCCGACAGGACTATAAAGATACCAGGCGTTTCCCCCTGGAAGCTCCCTCGTGCGCTCTCCTGT
TCCGACCCTGCCGCTTACCGGATACCTGTCCGCCTTTCTCCCCTCGGGAAGCGTGGCGCTTTCTCATAGC
TCACGCTGTAGGTATCTCAGTTCGGTGTAGGTCGTTCGCTCCAAGCTGGGCTGTGTGCACGAACCCCCCG
TTCAGCCCGACCGCTGCGCCTTATCCGGTAACTATCGTCTTGAGTCCAACCCGGTAAGACACGACTTATC
GCCACTGGCAGCAGCCACTGGTAACAGGATTAGCAGAGCGAGGTATGTAGGCGGTGCTACAGAGTTCTTG
AAGTGGTGGCCTAACTACGGCTACACTAGAAGGACAGTATTTGGTATCTGCGCTCTGCTGAAGCCAGTTA
CCTTCGGAAAAAGAGTTGGTAGCTCTTGATCCGGCAAACAAACCACCGCTGGTAGCGGTGGTTTTTTTGT
TTGCAAGCAGCAGATTACGCGCAGAAAAAAAGGATCTCAAGAAGATCCTTTGATCTTTTCTACGGGGTCT
GACGCTCATGGAACTAGAGCATGAGATTATCAAAAAGGATCTTCACCTAGATCCTTTTAAATTAAAAATC
GGCACGTAAGAGGTTCCAACTTTCACCATAATGAAATAAGATCACTACCGGGCGTATTTTTTGAGTTATC
GAGATTTTCAGGAGCTAAGGAAGCTAAAATGGAGAAAAAAATCACTGGATATACCACCGTTGATATATCC
CAATGGCATCGTAAAGAACATTTTGAGGCATTTCAGTCAGTTGCTCAATGTACCTATAACCAGACCGTTC
AGCTGGATATTACGGCCTTTTTAAAGACCGTAAAGAAAAATAAGCACAAGTTTTATCCGGCCTTTATTCA
CATTCTTGCCCGCCTGATGAATGCTCATCCGGAATTCCGTATGGCAATGAAAGACGGTGAGCTGGTGATA
TGGGATAGTGTTCACCCTTGTTACACCGTTTTCCATGAGCAAACTGAAACGTTTTCATCGCTCTGGAGTG
AATACCACGACGATTTCCGGCAGTTTCTACACATATATTCGCAAGATGTGGCGTGTTACGGTGAAAACCT
GGCCTATTTCCCTAAAGGGTTTATTGAGAATATGTTTTTCGTCTCAGCCAATCCCTGGGTGAGTTTCACC
AGTTTTGATTTAAACGTGGCCAATATGGACAACTTCTTCGCCCCCGTTTTCACCATGGGCAAATATTATA
CGCAAGGCGACAAGGTGCTGATGCCGCTGGCGATTCAGGTTCATCATGCCGTTTGTGATGGCTTCCATGT
CGGCAGAATGCTTAATGAATTACAACAGTACTGCGATGAGTGGCTGGCGGAAACGGCAATGCTGAAGTTT
TAAATCAATCTAAAGTATATATGAGTAAACTTGGTCTGACAGTTACCAATGCTTAATCAGTGAGGCACCT
ATCTCAGCGATCTGTCTATTTCGTTCATCCATAGTTGCCTGACTCCCCGACGTGGCCGACCAGCCCGTCA
TCGTCAACGCCTGATCCGCGGTGCGGACAGGCCGTGTCGCGACCGGCCGTGCGGAATTAAGCCGGCCCGT
ACCCTGTGAATAGAGGTCCGCTGTGACACAAGAATCCCTGTTACTTCTCGACCGTATTGATTCGGATGAT
TCCTACGCGAGCCTGCGGAACGACCAGGAATTCTGGGAGCCGCTGGCCCGCCGAGCCCTGGAGGAGCTCG
GGCTGCCGGTGCCGCCGGTGCTGCGGGTGCCCGGCGAGAGCACCAACCCCGTACTGGTCGGCGAGCCCGG
CCCGGTGATCAAGCTGTTCGGCGAGCACTGGTGCGGTCCGGAGAGCCTCGCGTCGGAGTCGGAGGCGTAC
GCGGTCCTGGCGGACGCCCCGGTGCCGGTGCCCCGCCTCCTCGGCCGCGGCGAGCTGCGGCCCGGCACCG
GAGCCTGGCCGTGGCCCTACCTGGTGATGAGCCGGATGACCGGCACCACCTGGCGGTCCGCGATGGACGG
CACGACCGACCGGAACGCGCTGCTCGCCCTGGCCCGCGAACTCGGCCGGGTGCTCGGCCGGCTGCACAGG
GTGCCGCTGACCGGGAACACCGTGCTCACCCCCCATTCCGAGGTCTTCCCGGAACTGCTGCGGGAACGCC
GCGCGGCGACCGTCGAGGACCACCGCGGGTGGGGCTACCTCTCGCCCCGGCTGCTGGACCGCCTGGAGGA
CTGGCTGCCGGACGTGGACACGCTGCTGGCCGGCCGCGAACCCCGGTTCGTCCACGGCGACCTGCACGGG
ACCAACATCTTCGTGGACCTGGCCGCGACCGAGGTCACCGGGATCGTCGACTTCACCGACGTCTATGCGG
GAGACTCCCGCTACAGCCTGGTGCAACTGCATCTCAACGCCTTCCGGGGCGACCGCGAGATCCTGGCCGC
GCTGCTCGACGGGGCGCAGTGGAAGCGGACCGAGGACTTCGCCCGCGAACTGCTCGCCTTCACCTTCCTG
CACGACTTCGAGGTGTTCGAGGAGACCCCGCTGGATCTCTCCGGCTTCACCGATCCGGAGGAACTGGCGC
AGTTCCTCTGGGGGCCGCCGGACACCGCCCCCGGCGCCTGACGCCCCCTCTAGCTGATCACCGCGGCCAT
GATGGCATAAAACGAAAGGCCCAGTCTTTCGACTGAGCCTTTCGTTTTATTTGATGCCTGGCAGT
Features (pLannotate 1.2.2; 7 found; start..end, strand, type, name):
     81..626     +  CDS            CLIP-tag™: human O6-alkylguanine-DNA-alkyltransferase variant that forms covalent bonds with benzylcytosine derivatives fast-reacting variant, optimized for mammalian expression
    852..1440    -  rep_origin     ori: high-copy-number ColE1/pMB1/pBR322/pUC origin of replication
   1538..1638    +  promoter       cat promoter: promoter of the E. coli cat gene encoding chloramphenicol acetyltransferase
   1639..2284    +  CDS            CmR (fragment): chloramphenicol acetyltransferase; cat; confers resistance to chloramphenicol
   2354..2434    -  CDS            bla(M) (fragment): β-lactamase lacking the signal sequence; bla(M); allows cytosolic expression of β-lactamase
   2546..3538    +  CDS            hyg: KHYB_STRHY - Experimental evidence at protein level: Swiss-Prot protein existence level 1. The aminoglycoside phosphotransferases achieve inactivation of their antibiotic substrates by phosphorylation. From Streptomyces hygroscopicus.
   3577..3623    -  terminator     rrnB T1 terminator: transcription terminator T1 from the E. coli rrnB gene
