[The description below was written by a language model from this plasmid's Addgene catalogue record and pLannotate feature annotations shown in this document.]
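Description:
pKM490-Clip is a small (about 3.6 kb) integrating "payload" plasmid for the ORBIT system of mycobacterial chromosome engineering, built on the pKM464 backbone by inserting a synthetic attB-CLIP tag cassette of roughly 590 bp. It is propagated in E. coli from a ColE1/pMB1-type origin. The feature annotation labels this origin as high-copy, but the catalogue entry lists the plasmid as low copy. Maintenance in E. coli relies on chloramphenicol resistance, provided by a cat promoter driving a chloramphenicol acetyltransferase gene. A hygromycin phosphotransferase gene from Streptomyces hygroscopicus, followed by an rrnB T1 terminator, is the recorded selectable marker, presumably for recovering integrants in the mycobacterial host. No mycobacterial replication origin is annotated, which fits its role as an integrating vector. A short β-lactamase fragment is also detected and appears to be a non-functional remnant of an earlier backbone.

The payload is a CLIP-tag coding sequence, an engineered O6-alkylguanine-DNA-alkyltransferase variant that reacts covalently with benzylcytosine derivatives, so fusion proteins can be labelled with fluorescent or affinity substrates. No promoter is annotated upstream of the tag. This matches the stated purpose of C-terminal tagging, where the tag is joined in frame to the end of a chromosomal gene and expressed from that gene's native regulatory signals. The attB site named in the insert is not picked up in the feature table, though it presumably lies next to the tag. In ORBIT generally, an oligonucleotide places a partner attachment site at the chosen chromosomal locus, and a phage integrase then recombines the plasmid's site with it, inserting the whole plasmid. The record itself says only that the plasmid is used to create CLIP fusions to target genes.
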