Addgene plasmid #109281: pKM490-Clip
Purpose: ORBIT integrating plasmid for C-terminal tagging with CLIP tag
Depositing lab: Kenan Murphy. Publication: ORBIT: a New Paradigm for Genetic Engineering of Mycobacterial Chromosomes. Murphy KC, Nelson SJ, Nambi S, Papavinasasundaram K, Baer CE, Sassetti CM. MBio. 2018 Dec 11;9(6). pii: mBio.01467-18. doi: 10.1128/mBio.01467-18. PubMed 30538179.
Backbone
  Vector backbone: pKM464
  Backbone manufacturer: Kenan Murphy
  Backbone size w/o insert (bp): 3082
  Total vector size (bp): 3636
  Modifications to backbone: Insertion of attB-CLIP tag
  Vector type: ORBIT integrating plasmid
  Selectable markers: Hygromycin
Growth in bacteria
  Bacterial resistance: Chloramphenicol, 25 μg/mL
  Growth temperature: 37°C
  Growth strain: DH5alpha
  Growth instructions: Grow in LB containing 20 ug/ml chloramphenicol.
  Copy number: Low Copy
Gene/Insert
  Gene/Insert name: attB-CLIP tag
  Species: Synthetic
  Insert size (bp): 586
Terms and licenses: Academic/Nonprofit Terms; Industry Terms: Not Available to Industry
Depositor comments: ORBIT plasmid for creating CLIP fusions to target genes. Strain should be grown in 20 ug/ml chloramphenicol for isolation of plasmid. Yields with Qiagen miniprep kits are typically in the range from 60-90 ug/ml from 5 ml culture.
How to cite: pKM490-Clip was a gift from Kenan Murphy (Addgene plasmid # 109281 ; http://n2t.net/addgene:109281 ; RRID:Addgene_109281)
